Addgene plasmid #147565: pnYC-NpM-DmPAN3_349-790-L676EG683E_T
Purpose: Bacterial Expression of DmPAN3_349-790-L676EG683E
Depositing lab: Elisa Izaurralde. Depositing organization: Max Planck Institute for Developmental Biology. Publication: Structure of the PAN3 pseudokinase reveals the basis for interactions with the PAN2 deadenylase and the GW182 proteins. Christie M, Boland A, Huntzinger E, Weichenrieder O, Izaurralde E. Mol Cell. 2013 Aug 8;51(3):360-73. doi: 10.1016/j.molcel.2013.07.011. PubMed 23932717.
Backbone
  Vector backbone: Unknown
  Vector type: Bacterial Expression
Growth in bacteria
  Bacterial resistance: Chloramphenicol, 25 μg/mL
  Growth temperature: 37°C
  Growth strain: DH5alpha
  Copy number: Low Copy
Gene/Insert
  Gene/Insert name: DmPAN3_349-790-L676EG683E
  Species: D. melanogaster (fly)
  Entrez Gene: CG11486 (a.k.a. Dmel_CG11486, Dmel\CG11486, PAN3)
  Cloning method: Unknown
Terms and licenses: Academic/Nonprofit Terms; Industry Terms: Not Available to Industry
Depositor comments: ORF extracted from NCBI: LD14901 Plasmids from this collection were made available to the research community and donated after the lab closed. Please note that the sequence provided by the depositing laboratory may be theoretical/predicted or based on Sanger sequencing results. There may be discrepancies between sequencing results obtained by Addgene and the depositor sequence. If an Addgene verified sequence is not available, please contact before placing your order to request that our lab fully sequence the plasmid.
How to cite: pnYC-NpM-DmPAN3_349-790-L676EG683E_T was a gift from Elisa Izaurralde (Addgene plasmid # 147565 ; http://n2t.net/addgene:147565 ; RRID:Addgene_147565)
