[The description below was written by a language model from this plasmid's Addgene catalogue record and pLannotate feature annotations shown in this document.]
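Description:
pnYC-NpM-DmPAN3_349-790-L676EG683E_T is a 6.8 kb bacterial expression plasmid for producing a mutant fragment of the Drosophila melanogaster PAN3 protein in E. coli. The catalogue lists the backbone as unknown, but the annotated features point to a pACYC-like architecture. It has a p15A origin of replication, a chloramphenicol acetyltransferase gene under its own cat promoter as the selectable marker, and several disrupted fragments of a tetracycline resistance gene flanking the expression cassette, which are probably non-functional remnants. The p15A origin keeps copy number low and is compatible with ColE1-type plasmids, so the vector can in principle be maintained alongside a second expression plasmid for co-expression, although the record does not state that this was done.

The expression cassette is driven by a T7 promoter with an adjacent lac operator, followed by the T7 gene 10 ribosome binding site and closed by a T7 terminator. Transcription therefore depends on T7 RNA polymerase and can be induced with IPTG in a suitable host. The open reading frame encodes a cytosolic maltose-binding protein lacking its signal sequence, fused upstream of PAN3 residues 349–790 carrying the L676E and G683E substitutions. MBP typically aids solubility and allows affinity purification. A short sequence just before the terminator is annotated as a fragment of a T7 gene 10B-derived solubility tag; whether it is translated is not clear from the record.

PAN3 is the regulatory subunit of the PAN2–PAN3 deadenylase complex, which shortens mRNA poly(A) tails. The plasmid comes from a structural study of the PAN3 pseudokinase and its interactions with PAN2 and the GW182 proteins. The specific effect of the two substitutions is not stated in the record.
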