Features (pLannotate 1.2.2; 18 found; start..end, strand, type, name):
    739..834     -  CDS            resD (fragment): REDF_ECOLI - Also known as D. Protein inferred from homology: Swiss-Prot protein existence level 3. Acts as a repressor of transcription and as a site-specific resolvase that cleaves at the RfsF site. From Escherichia coli (strain K12).
    824..881     +  CDS            TcR (fragment): tetracycline efflux protein; tet; confers resistance to tetracycline
    878..971     -  CDS            TcR (fragment): tetracycline efflux protein; tet; confers resistance to tetracycline
   1475..2375    -  CDS            TcR (fragment): tetracycline efflux protein; tet; confers resistance to tetracycline
   2402..2420    +  promoter       T7 promoter: promoter for bacteriophage T7 RNA polymerase
   2421..2445    +  protein_bind   lac operator: The lac repressor binds to the lac operator to inhibit transcription in E. coli. This inhibition can be relieved by adding lactose or isopropyl-β-D-thiogalactopyranoside (IPTG). lac repressor encoded by lacI
   2460..2482    +  RBS            RBS: efficient ribosome binding site from bacteriophage T7 gene 10 (Olins and Rangwala, 1989)
   2493..3589    +  CDS            MBP (fragment): maltose binding protein from E. coli; malE (mutated); This version of the gene does not encode a signal sequence, so MBP will remain in the cytosol.
   3611..4966    +  CDS            PAN3 (fragment): PAN3_DROME - Experimental evidence at protein level: Swiss-Prot protein existence level 1. Regulatory subunit of the poly(A)-nuclease (PAN) deadenylation complex, one of two cytoplasmic mRNA deadenylases involved in general and miRNA-mediated mRNA turnover. PAN specifically shortens poly(A) tails of RNA and the activity is stimulated by poly(A)-binding protein (PABP). PAN deadenylation is followed by rapid degradation of the shortened mRNA tails by the CCR4-NOT complex. Deadenylated mRNAs are then degraded by two alternative mechanisms, namely exosome-mediated 3'-5' exonucleolytic degradation,
   4983..5032    +  CDS            SET1 (fragment): solubility-enhancement tag derived from T7 phage gene 10B
   5040..5087    +  terminator     T7 terminator: transcription terminator for bacteriophage T7 RNA polymerase
   5110..5214    -  CDS            TcR (fragment): tetracycline efflux protein; tet; confers resistance to tetracycline
   5262..5290    -  promoter       tet promoter: E. coli promoter for tetracycline efflux protein gene
   5402..5947    +  rep_origin     p15A ori: Plasmids containing the medium-copy-number p15A origin of replication can be propagated in E. coli cells that contain a second plasmid with the ColE1 origin.
   6035..6090    +  rep_origin     RSF ori (fragment): Plasmids containing the RSF 1030 origin of replication can be propagated in E. coli cells that contain additional plasmids with compatible origins.
   6209..6352    -  mobile_element IS1 (fragment): prokaryotic transposable element IS1
   6473..6575    +  promoter       cat promoter: promoter of the E. coli cat gene encoding chloramphenicol acetyltransferase
   6576..441     +  CDS            CmR (across the origin): chloramphenicol acetyltransferase; cat; confers resistance to chloramphenicol
>Addgene plasmid #147565 | pnYC-NpM-DmPAN3_349-790-L676EG683E_T | depositor full sequence | sequence record 290012 | Full Sequence
GGTATGGCAATGAAAGACGGTGAGCTGGTGATATGGGATAGTGTTCACCCTTGTTACACCGTTTTCCATG
AGCAAACTGAAACGTTTTCATCGCTCTGGAGTGAATACCACGACGATTTCCGGCAGTTTCTACACATATA
TTCGCAAGATGTGGCGTGTTACGGTGAAAACCTGGCCTATTTCCCTAAAGGGTTTATTGAGAATATGTTT
TTCGTCTCAGCCAATCCCTGGGTGAGTTTCACCAGTTTTGATTTAAACGTGGCCAATATGGACAACTTCT
TCGCCCCCGTTTTCACCATGGGCAAATATTATACGCAAGGCGACAAGGTGCTGATGCCGCTGGCGATTCA
GGTTCATCATGCCGTCTGTGATGGCTTCCATGTCGGCAGAATGCTTAATGAATTACAACAGTACTGCGAT
GAGTGGCAGGGCGGGGCGTAATTTTTTTAAGGCAGTTATTGGTGCCCTTAAACGCCTGGTGCTACGCCTG
AATAAGTGATAATAAGCGGATGAATGGCAGAAATTCGAAAGCAAATTCGACCCGGTCGTCGGTTCAGGGC
AGGGTCGTTAAATAGCCGCTTATGTCTATTGCTGGTTTACCGGTTTATTGACTACCGGAAGCAGTGTGAC
CGTGTGCTTCTCAAATGCCTGAGGCCAGTTTGCTCAGGCTCTCCCCGTGGAGGTAATAATTGACGATATG
ATCATTTATTCTGCCTCCCAGAGCCTGATAAAAACGGTTAGCGCTTCGTTAATACAGATGTAGGTGTTCC
ACAGGGTAGCCAGCAGCATCCTGCGATGCAGATCCGGAACATAATGGTGCAGGGCGCTTGTTTCGGCGTG
GGTATGGTGGCAGGCCCCGTGGCCGGGGGACTGTTGGGCGCTGCCGGCACCTGTCCTACGAGTTGCATGA
TAAAGAAGACAGTCATAAGTGCGGCGACGATAGTCATGCCCCGCGCCCACCGGAAGGAGCTACCGGACAG
CGGTGCGGACTGTTGTAACTCAGAATAAGAAATGAGGCCGCTCATGGCGTTGACTCTCAGTCATAGTATC
GTGGTATCACCGGTTGGTTCCACTCTCTGTTGCGGGCAACTTCAGCAGCACGTAGGGGACTTCCGCGTTT
CCAGACTTTACGAAACACGGAAACCGAAGACCATTCATGTTGTTGCTCAGGTCGCAGACGTTTTGCAGCA
GCAGTCGCTTCACGTTCGCTCGCGTATCGGTGATTCATTCTGCTAACCAGTAAGGCAACCCCGCCAGCCT
AGCCGGGTCCTCAACGACAGGAGCACGATCATGCGCACCCGTGGCCAGGACCCAACGCTGCCCGAGATGC
GCCGCGTGCGGCTGCTGGAGATGGCGGACGCGATGGATATGTTCTGCCAAGGGTTGGTTTGCGCATTCAC
AGTTCTCCGCAAGAATTGATTGGCTCCAATTCTTGGAGTGGTGAATCCGTTAGCGAGGTGCCGCCGGCTT
CCATTCAGGTCGAGGTGGCCCGGCTCCATGCACCGCGACGCAACGCGGGGAGGCAGACAAGGTATAGGGC
GGCGCCTACAATCCATGCCAACCCGTTCCATGTGCTCGCCGAGGCGGCATAAATCGCCGTGACGATCAGC
GGTCCAGTGATCGAAGTTAGGCTGGTAAGAGCCGCGAGCGATCCTTGAAGCTGTCCCTGATGGTCGTCAT
CTACCTGCCTGGACAGCATGGCCTGCAACGCGGGCATCCCGATGCCGCCGGAAGCGAGAAGAATCATAAT
GGGGAAGGCCATCCAGCCTCGCGTCGCGAACGCCAGCAAGACGTAGCCCAGCGCGTCGGCCGCCATGCCG
GCGATAATGGCCTGCTTCTCGCCGAAACGTTTGGTGGCGGGACCAGTGACGAAGGCTTGAGCGAGGGCGT
GCAAGATTCCGAATACCGCAAGCGACAGGCCGATCATCGTCGCGCTCCAGCGAAAGCGGTCCTCGCCGAA
AATGACCCAGAGCGCTGCCGGCACCTGTCCTACGAGTTGCATGATAAAGAAGACAGTCATAAGTGCGGCG
ACGATAGTCATGCCCCGCGCCCACCGGAAGGAGCTGACTGGGTTGAAGGCTCTCAAGGGCATCGGTCGAC
GCTCTCCCTTATGCGACTCCTGCATTAGGAAGCAGCCCAGTAGTAGGTTGAGGCCGTTGAGCACCGCCGC
CGCAAGGAATGGTGCATGCAAGGAGATGGCGCCCAACAGTCCCCCGGCCACGGGGCCTGCCACCATACCC
ACGCCGAAACAAGCGCTCATGAGCCCGAAGTGGCGAGCCCGATCTTCCCCATCGGTGATGTCGGCGATAT
AGGCGCCAGCAACCGCACCTGTGGCGCCGGTGATGCCGGCCACGATGCGTCCGGCGTAGAGGATCAGACT
AAGATCTCGATCCCGCGAAATTAATACGACTCACTATAGGGGAATTGTGAGCGGATAACAATTCCCCACT
AGTAATAATTTTGTTTAACTTTAAGAAGGAGATATACCATGGAAACTGAAGAAGGTAAACTGGTAATCTG
GATTAACGGCGATAAAGGCTATAACGGTCTCGCTGAAGTCGGTAAGAAATTCGAGAAAGATACCGGAATT
AAAGTCACCGTTGAGCATCCGGATAAACTGGAAGAGAAATTCCCACAGGTTGCGGCAACTGGCGATGGCC
CTGACATTATCTTCTGGGCACACGACCGCTTTGGTGGCTACGCTCAATCTGGCCTGTTGGCTGAAATCAC
CCCGGACAAAGCGTTCCAGGACAAGCTGTATCCGTTTACCTGGGATGCCGTACGTTACAACGGCAAGCTG
ATTGCTTACCCGATCGCTGTTGAAGCGTTATCGCTGATTTATAACAAAGACCTGCTGCCGAACCCGCCAA
AAACCTGGGAAGAGATCCCGGCGCTGGATAAAGAACTGAAAGCGAAAGGTAAGAGCGCCCTGATGTTCAA
CCTGCAAGAACCGTACTTCACCTGGCCGCTGATTGCTGCTGACGGGGGTTATGCGTTCAAGTATGAAAAC
GGCAAGTACGACATTAAAGACGTGGGCGTGGATAACGCTGGCGCGAAAGCGGGTCTGACCTTCCTGGTTG
ACCTGATTAAAAACAAACACATGAATGCAGACACCGATTACTCCATCGCAGAAGCTGCCTTTAATAAAGG
CGAAACAGCGATGACCATCAACGGCCCGTGGGCATGGTCCAACATCGACACCAGCAAAGTGAATTATGGT
GTAACGGTACTGCCGACCTTCAAGGGTCAACCATCCAAACCGTTCGTTGGCGTGCTGAGCGCAGGTATTA
ACGCCGCCAGTCCGAACAAAGAGCTGGCAAAAGAGTTCCTCGAAAACTATCTGCTGACTGATGAAGGTCT
GGAAGCGGTTAATAAAGACAAACCGCTGGGTGCCGTAGCGCTGAAGTCTTACGAGGAAGAGTTGGCGAAA
GATCCACGTATTGCCGCCACGATGGAAAACGCCCAGAAAGGTGAAATCATGCCGAACATCCCGCAGATGT
CCGCTTTCTGGTATGCCGTGCGTACTGCGGTGATCAACGCCGCCAGCGGTCGTCAGACTGTCGATGAAGC
CCTTAAAGACGCGCAGACTGGTACCGGCAGCGGCCTGGAAGTTCTGTTCCAGGGGCCCCATATGCTCGAG
ATGCCCGACGAGATGCGCGCCGAAGTCCTCGCCCGCAACGAGATCTCTAACCTGATCATGGACGCAGCGG
AGGCTGCGCAGCACGCTCTACCGCTGGAGGTGGAGAACTACCATGCCCTGTATCCACTGGAACCGCCGGC
GCAGCCGTTGCACGCCAAGCTCACGTTCCCCGCCACCACTTATAGGGCCACGCACAACACGACGGGCTAC
AAGTACTGCCTGCGAAGAATACATGGTTTCCGCCTGCAGTCGACCAAGTGCATGACGCTGGTGGAGATGT
GGAAGAAGCTGCAGCACACGAATGTGGTACAACTGCGTGAGGTGTTCACGACGAAAGCATTTGGTGATAA
CTCTTTAGTATTAGTGTACGACTATCATCCCGGCTCACAAACATTACTGGCCAAATACTTCACTCCGGCG
CCAGAGACCAACGGGTACACTGATCCATTCCAAGGCGAGGCCCGCCCCTTCAGTCATAAGAGTAACATGC
AGCGAACGAGCAATGGACCGCTGCTACCGGAGGCCACCATCTGGTCGATCATCATGCAGCTGACCGCCGG
CTTAAAAGCCATCCACCATGCCGGTCTTGCCTGCAAGGTTCTGGATCCCACAAAGATTATAGTGACGGGC
AAGCGTGTACGGTTTAGCTCATGCTGCATTTCGGATATAACGCAATTCGATCCGAATGCATCCAATCCCT
TGGCGCTGGTTAATATGCATCAGCAGGACGATCTGACCGCTTTGGGTCGCTTAGTATTAGCTTTGGCCTG
CCGCTGTCTTCAATCCGTGCAACGCGACAATGTCCAGTCCAGCATCGATATGGTCACGCGAAACTACTCC
ACCGATCTGCGAAACTTTATTGTTTACCTCTTCACCACCAATAATCGTCGCTCCGTGACCGACCTGATGC
CGATGATTGGTGCCCGCTTCTATACGCAACTGGATGCACTGCAGAGCAAAATTGATATGCAGGAGGACGA
GGAAGCCAAGGAGATGGAGAACGAACGGTTATATCGCATTTTGGTCAAACTTAATAGCATCAACGAGCGA
CCCGACTTTAATCTGGACTGCACTTGGTCTGAGACTGGTGATAGATACATGTTGAAATTATTCCGTGATT
ATTTGTTCCATTCCGTCACTGAGGATGGCCGGCCCTGGCTAGATCACGCACACATTGTACAATGCCTCAA
CAAGCTGGATGCTGGCTCCATAGAGCGCGTGCAACTGATGTCCCGCGACGAGCAATCGGTACTCATCGTC
TCCTATGCTGAACTCAAGAATTGTCTGGAGAACGCCTTCTCCGAACTGATGTCAAGTGCGGCCAACTGAC
CTAGGAGATCCGGCTGCTAACAAAGCCCGAAAGGAAGCTGAGTTGGCTGCTGCCACCGCTGAGCAATAAC
TAGCATAACCCCTTGGGGCCTCTAAACGGGTCTTGAGGGGTTTTTTGCTGAAAGGAGGAACTATATCCGG
ATATCCCGCAAGAGGCCCGGCAGTACCGGCATAACCAAGCCTATGCCTACAGCATCCAGGGTGACGGTGC
CGAGGATGACGATGAGCGCATTGTTAGATTTCATACACGGTGCCTGACTGCGTTAGCAATTTAACTGTGA
TAAACTACCGCATTAAAGCTTATCGATGATAAGCTGTCAAACATGAGAATTACAACTTATATCGTATGGG
GCTGACTTCAGGTGCTACATTTGAAGAGATAAATTGCACTGAAATCAAGAAATATTTTATCTGATTAATA
AGATGATCTTCTTGAGATCGTTTTGGTCTGCGCGTAATCTCTTGCTCTGAAAACGAAAAAACCGCCTTGC
AGGGCGGTTTTTCGAAGGTTCTCTGAGCTACCAACTCTTTGAACCGAGGTAACTGGCTTGGAGGAGCGCA
GTCACCAAAACTTGTCCTTTCAGTTTAGCCTTAACCGGCGCATGACTTCAAGACTAACTCCTCTAAATCA
ATTACCAGTGGCTGCTGCCAGTGGTGCTTTTGCATGTCTTTCCGGGTTGGACTCAAGACGATAGTTACCG
GATAAGGCGCAGCGGTCGGACTGAACGGGGGGTTCGTGCATACAGTCCAGCTTGGAGCGAACTGCCTACC
CGGAACTGAGTGTCAGGCGTGGAATGAGACAAACGCGGCCATAACAGCGGAATGACACCGGTAAACCGAA
AGGCAGGAACAGGAGAGCGCACGAGGGAGCCGCCAGGGGGAAACGCCTGGTATCTTTATAGTCCTGTCGG
GTTTCGCCACCACTGATTTGAGCGTCAGATTTCGTGATGCTTGTCAGGGGGGCGGAGCCTATGGAAAAAC
GGCTTTGCCGCGGCCCTCTCACTTCCCTGTTAAGTATCTTCCTGGCATCTTCCAGGAAATCTCCGCCCCG
TTCGTAAGCCATTTCCGCTCGCCGCAGTCGAACGACCGAGCGTAGCGAGTCAGTGAGCGAGGAAGCGGAA
TATATCCTGTATCACATATTCTGCTGACGCACCGGTGCAGCCTTTTTTCTCCTGCCACATGAAGCACTTC
ACTGACACCCTCATCAGTGCCAACATAGTAAGCCAGTATACACTCCCCTAGCGCTGATGTCCGGCGGTGC
TTTTGCCGTTACGCACCACCCCGTCAGTAGCTGAACAGGAGGGACAGCTGATAGAAACAGAAGCCACTGG
AGCACCTCAAAAACACCATCATACACTAAATCAGTAAGTTGGCAGCATCACCCGACGCACTTTGCGCCGA
ATAAATACCTGTGACGGAAGATCACTTCGCAGAATAAATAAATCCTGGTGTCCCTGTTGATACCGGGAAG
CCCTGGGCCAACTTTTGGCGAAAATGAGACGTTGATCGGCACGTAAGAGGTTCCAACTTTCACCATAATG
AAATAAGATCACTACCGGGCGTATTTTTTGAGTTATCGAGATTTTCAGGAGCTAAGGAAGCTAAAATGGA
GAAAAAAATCACTGGATATACCACCGTTGATATATCCCAATGGCATCGTAAAGAACATTTTGAGGCATTT
CAGTCAGTTGCTCAATGTACCTATAACCAGACCGTTCAGCTGGATATTACGGCCTTTTTAAAGACCGTAA
AGAAAAATAAGCACAAGTTTTATCCGGCCTTTATTCACATTCTTGCCCGCCTGATGAATGCTCATCCGGA
ATTC
